Addgene plasmid #145935: pAc5.1B-lambdaN-HA-DmBelle_299-694_B
Purpose: Insect Expression of DmBelle_299-694
Depositing lab: Elisa Izaurralde. Depositing organization: Max Planck Institute for Developmental Biology.
Backbone
  Vector backbone: Unknown
  Vector type: Insect Expression
Growth in bacteria
  Bacterial resistance: Ampicillin, 100 μg/mL
  Growth temperature: 37°C
  Growth strain: DH5alpha
  Copy number: Low Copy
Gene/Insert
  Gene/Insert name: DmBelle_299-694
  Species: D. melanogaster (fly)
  Entrez Gene: bel (a.k.a. Dmel_CG9748, BEL, Bel, CG9748, DmRH6, Dmel\CG9748, L3, anon-85Ab, cap, cg9748, l(3)85Ac, l(3)L3, l(3)L4740, l(3)S047110, l(3)S097074, ms(3)Pneo85A, ms(3)neo30)
  Cloning method: Unknown
Terms and licenses: Academic/Nonprofit Terms; Industry Terms: Not Available to Industry
Depositor comments: Plasmids from this collection were made available to the research community and donated after the lab closed. Please note that the sequence provided by the depositing laboratory may be theoretical/predicted or based on Sanger sequencing results. There may be discrepancies between sequencing results obtained by Addgene and the depositor sequence. If an Addgene verified sequence is not available, please contact before placing your order to request that our lab fully sequence the plasmid.
How to cite: pAc5.1B-lambdaN-HA-DmBelle_299-694_B was a gift from Elisa Izaurralde (Addgene plasmid # 145935 ; http://n2t.net/addgene:145935 ; RRID:Addgene_145935)
