[The description below was written by a language model from this plasmid's Addgene catalogue record and pLannotate feature annotations shown in this document.]
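Description:
pAc5.1B-lambdaN-HA-DmBelle_299-694_B is an insect-cell expression plasmid of about 6.7 kb. The catalogue lists the backbone as unknown, although the name and the annotated parts are consistent with a pAc5.1-type vector. It is maintained in E. coli through a ColE1/pUC-family origin of replication and selected with ampicillin via a β-lactamase gene under its own bla promoter. The catalogue describes it as low copy, whereas the annotation labels the origin as a high-copy type. A short tetracycline-resistance fragment and a small piece of SV40 large T antigen sequence are also annotated, and these look like non-functional backbone remnants.

Expression is driven by the Drosophila melanogaster actin 5C promoter, a strong constitutive promoter widely used in fly cell lines. Downstream lies a single fusion reading frame made up of a short fragment of bacteriophage lambda N protein, an HA epitope (annotated as a single-repeat-sized fragment of 3xHA), and a fragment of the DEAD-box RNA helicase Belle (bel, the fly DDX3 homologue), which the name gives as residues 299–694. A V5 tag sequence follows the insert, but the record does not show whether it is translated in frame or lies after a stop codon. An SV40 polyadenylation signal is annotated downstream, on the opposite strand.

The lambda N peptide binds BoxB RNA hairpins, so fusions of this type are typically used in tethering assays, where the protein is recruited to a BoxB-containing reporter mRNA to test its effect on translation or stability, with HA allowing detection. The record itself states only insect expression of this Belle fragment. The depositor notes that the sequence may be theoretical or predicted.
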