Features (pLannotate 1.2.2; 11 found; start..end, strand, type, name):
     56..2568    +  promoter       Ac5 promoter: Drosophila melanogaster actin 5C promoter
   2588..2653    +  CDS            N (fragment): REGN_LAMBD - Experimental evidence at protein level: Swiss-Prot protein existence level 1. Plays a role as a transcriptional antitermination factor that allows the virus to initiate its lytic phase. Activates expression of the delayed viral early genes by modifying host RNA polymerase (RNAP) into a form that is resistant to termination signals. This antitermination function requires the host NusA protein which serves to stabilize the interaction between antitermination protein N and host RNA polymerase. From Escherichia phage lambda (Bacteriophage lambda).
   2678..2704    +  CDS            3xHA (fragment): three tandem HA epitope tags
   2705..3907    +  CDS            bel (fragment): DDX3_DROME - Experimental evidence at protein level: Swiss-Prot protein existence level 1. ATP-dependent RNA helicase that is essential and required for cellular function, larval growth, and for male and female fertility. Also required for RNA interference (RNAi), double-stranded RNA induces potent and specific gene silencing, by acting downstream of dsRNA internalization. RNAi is mediated by the RNA-induced silencing complex (RISC), a sequence-specific, multicomponent nuclease that destroys or silences messenger RNAs homologous to the silencing trigger. From Drosophila melanogaster (Fruit fly
   3946..3987    +  CDS            V5 tag: epitope tag from simian virus 5
   4087..4221    -  polyA_signal   SV40 poly(A) signal: SV40 polyadenylation signal
   4244..4328    -  CDS            large T antigen (fragment): large T antigen from SV40 (simian virus 40)
   4329..4799    +  CDS            TcR (fragment): tetracycline efflux protein; tet; confers resistance to tetracycline
   4843..5431    -  rep_origin     ori: high-copy-number ColE1/pMB1/pBR322/pUC origin of replication
   5602..6462    -  CDS            AmpR: β-lactamase; bla; confers resistance to ampicillin, carbenicillin, and related antibiotics
   6463..6567    -  promoter       AmpR promoter: bla
>Addgene plasmid #145935 | pAc5.1B-lambdaN-HA-DmBelle_299-694_B | depositor full sequence | sequence record 288380 | Full Sequence
CTTCAAGGAATTAATTCTATATTCTAAAAACACAAATGATACTTCTAAAAAAAATCATGAATGGCATCAA
CTCTGAATCAAATCTTTGCAGATGCACCTACTTCTCATTTCCACTGTCACATCATTTTTCCAGATCTCGC
TGCCTGTTATGTGGCCCACAAACCAAGACACGTTTTATGGCCATTAAAGCTGGCTGATCGTCGCCAAACA
CCAAATACATATCAATATGTACATTCGAGAAAGAAGCGATCAAAGAAGCGTCTTCGGGCGAGTAGGAGAA
TGCGGAGGAGAAGGAGAACGAGCTGATCTAGTATCTCTCCACAATCCAATGCCAACTGACCAACTGGCCA
TATTCGGAGCAATTTGAAGCCAATTTCCATCGCCTGGCGATCGCTCCATTCTTGGCTATATGTTTTTCAC
CGTTCCCGGGGCCATTTTCAAAGACTCGTCGGTAAGATAAGATTGTGTCACTCGCTGTCTCTCTTCATTT
GTCGAAGAATGCTGAGGAATTTCGCGATGACGTCGGCGAGTATTTTGAAGAATGAGAATAATTTGTATTT
ATACGAAAATCAGTTAGTGGAATTTTCTACAAAAACATGTTATCTATAGATAATTTTGTTGCAAAATATG
TTGACTATGACAAAGATTGTATGTATATACCTTTAATGTATTCTCATTTTCTTATGTATTTATAATGGCA
ATGATGATACTGATGATATTTTAAGATGATGCCAGACCACAGGCTGATTTCTGCGTCTTTTGCCGAACGC
AGTGCATGTGCGGTTGTTGTTTTTTGGAATAGTTTCAATTTTCGGACTGTCCGCTTTGATTTCAGTTTCT
TGGCTTATTCAAAAAGCAAAGTAAAGCCAAAAAAGCGAGATGGCAATACCAAATGCGGCAAAACGGTAGT
GGAAGGAAAGGGGTGCGGGGCAGCGGAAGGAAGGGTGGGGCGGGGCGTGGCGGGGTCTGTGGCTGGGCGC
GACGTCACCGACGTTGGAGCCACTCCTTTGACCATGTGTGCGTGTGTGTATTATTCGTGTCTCGCCACTC
GCCGGTTGTTTTTTTCTTTTTATCTCGCTCTCTCTAGCGCCATCTCGTACGCATGCTCAACGCACCGCAT
GTTGCCGTGTCCTTTATGCGTCATTTTGGCTCGAAATAGGCAATTATTTAAACAAAGATTAGTCAACGAA
AACGCTAAAATAAATAAGTCTACAATATGGTTACTTATTGCCATGTGTGTGCAGCCAACGATAGCAACAA
AAGCAACAACACAGTGGCTTTCCCTCTTTCACTTTTTGTTTGCAAGCGCGTGCGAGCAAGACGGCACGAC
CGGCAAACGCAATTACGCTGACAAAGAGCAGACGAAGTTTTGGCCGAAAAACATCAAGGCGCCTGATACG
AATGCATTTGCAATAACAATTGCGATATTTAATATTGTTTATGAAGCTGTTTGACTTCAAAACACACAAA
AAAAAAAATAAAACAAATTATTTGAAAGAGAATTAGGAATCGGACAGCTTATCGTTACGGGCTAACAGCA
CACCGAGACGAAATAGCTTACCTGACGTCACAGCCTCTGGAAGAACTGCCGCCAAGCAGAGAGAGAGAGA
AAAAGAGGGAGAGCAGCTTAGACCGCATGTGCTTGTGTGTGAGGCGTCTCTCTCTTCGTCTCCTGTTTGC
GCAAACGCATAGACTGCACTGAGAAAATCGATTACCTATTTTTTATGAATGAATATTTGCACTATTACTA
TTCAAAACTATTAAGATAGCAATCACATTCAATAGCCAAATACTATACCACCTGAGCGATGCAACGAAAT
GATCAATTTGAGCAAAAATGCTGCATATTTAGGACGGCATCATTATAGAAATGCTTCTTGCTGTGTACTT
TTCTCTCGTCTGGCAGCTGTTTCGCCGTTATTGTTAAAACCGGCTTAAGTTAGGTGTGTTTTCTACGACT
AGTGATGCCCCTACTAGAAGATGTGTGTTGCACAAATGTCCCTGAATAACCAATTTGAAGTGCAGATAGC
AGTAAACGTAAGCTAATATGAATATTATTTAACTGTAATGTTTTAATATCGCTGGACATTACTAATAAAC
CCACTATAAACACATGTACATATGTATGTTTTGGCATACAATGAGTAGTTGGGGAAAAAATGTGTAAAAG
CACCGTGACCATCACAGCATAAAGATAACCAGCTGAAGTATCGAATATGAGTAACCCCCAAATTGAATCA
CATGCCGCAACTGATAGGACCCATGGAAGTACACTCTTCATGGCGATATACAAGACACACACAAGCACGA
ACACCCAGTTGCGGAGGAAATTCTCCGTAAATGAAAACCCAATCGGCGAACAATTCATACCCATATATGG
TAAAAGTTTTGAACGCGACTTGAGAGCGGAGAGCATTGCGGCTGATAAGGTTTTAGCGCTAAGCGGGCTT
TATAAAACGGGCTGCGGGACCAGTTTTCATATCACTACCGTTTGAGTTCTTGTGCTGTGTGGATACTCCT
CCCGACACAAAGCCGCTCCATCAGCCAGCAGTCGTCTAATCCAGAGACCCCGGATCGGGGTACCAACATG
GACGCACAAACACGACGACGTGAGCGTCGCGCTGAGAAACAAGCTCAATGGAAAGCTGCAAACGGTGGAT
CTCCTCCACATATGGCTTACCCATACGATGTTCCAGATTACGCTCCTCCAAGCTTGATGGATGTGCAGCT
GACGGAGATTATCCGCAACAACGTGGCCTTAGCACGTTATGACAAACCGACACCGGTGCAGAAGCACGCC
ATTCCGATCATTATCAATGGCCGGGATCTAATGGCCTGCGCCCAGACTGGATCCGGCAAGACGGCCGCCT
TCCTGGTGCCGATTCTCAACCAGATGTACGAGCTGGGACATGTGCCCCCGCCGCAAAGCACCCGGCAGTA
CAGCCGGCGCAAGCAGTATCCGTTGGGTCTGGTGCTGGCGCCGACCCGCGAACTGGCCACCCAGATCTTT
GAGGAGGCCAAGAAGTTCGCCTATCGCTCCCGGATGCGCCCGGCAGTGCTGTACGGCGGAAACAATACTA
GCGAGCAGATGCGCGAGCTGGACCGCGGTTGCCATCTGATTGTGGCCACACCCGGTCGCCTAGAGGACAT
GATCACACGCGGAAAGGTGGGACTGGAGAACATTCGATTCCTTGTACTGGATGAGGCTGATCGTATGTTG
GACATGGGTTTCGAGCCGCAGATCCGTCGCATCGTCGAACAGCTAAACATGCCGCCAACCGGACAGCGCC
AGACGCTTATGTTCTCGGCCACATTCCCCAAGCAGATCCAGGAGTTAGCCAGCGATTTCCTCAGCAACTA
CATTTTCTTGGCCGTTGGTCGTGTGGGCTCCACATCTGAGAACATTACGCAGACAATCCTGTGGGTCTAT
GAACCCGACAAGCGCTCGTATCTGCTGGATCTGCTCTCGTCTATCCGCGATGGCCCCGAATACACCAAAG
ACAGCCTAACACTGATCTTTGTGGAGACTAAGAAGGGTGCAGACTCGCTGGAGGAGTTCCTGTACCAGTG
CAATCATCCCGTCACTAGCATCCACGGTGATCGCACGCAGAAGGAGCGCGAGGAGGCACTGCGCTGCTTC
CGATCGGGCGACTGCCCCATCCTGGTGGCCACAGCCGTGGCCGCTCGTGGCCTGGACATTCCGCACGTTA
AGCACGTTATTAACTTTGACCTGCCCTCGGATGTGGAGGAGTATGTCCACCGTATCGGGCGTACCGGACG
TATGGGTAATCTTGGTGTGGCCACCTCCTTTTTCAACGAAAAGAACCGCAACATTTGCTCCGATCTCTTG
GAGCTGCTGATCGAAACGAAGCAGGAGATCCCCAGTTTCATGGAGGATATGAGTTCGTAGGCGGCCGCTC
GAGTCTAGAGGGCCCGCGGTTCGAAGGTAAGCCTATCCCTAACCCTCTCCTCGGTCTCGATTCTACGCGT
ACCGGTCATCATCACCATCACCATTGAGTTTAAACCCGCTGATCAGCCTCGACTGTGCCTTCTAAGGCCT
GAGCTCGCTGATCAGCCTCGATCGAGGATCCAGACATGATAAGATACATTGATGAGTTTGGACAAACCAC
AACTAGAATGCAGTGAAAAAAATGCTTTATTTGTGAAATTTGTGATGCTATTGCTTTATTTGTAACCATT
ATAAGCTGCAATAAACAAGTTAACAACAACAATTGCATTCATTTTATGTTTCAGGTTCAGGGGGAGGTGT
GGGAGGTTTTTTAAAGCAAGTAAAACCTCTACAAATGTGGTATGGCTGATTATGATCAGTCGACCGATGC
CCTTGAGAGCCTTCAACCCAGTCAGCTCCTTCCGGTGGGCGCGGGGCATGACTATCGTCGCCGCACTTAT
GACTGTCTTCTTTATCATGCAACTCGTAGGACAGGTGCCGGCAGCGCTCTGGGTCATTTTCGGCGAGGAC
CGCTTTCGCTGGAGCGCGACGATGATCGGCCTGTCGCTTGCGGTATTCGGAATCTTGCACGCCCTCGCTC
AAGCCTTCGTCACTGGTCCCGCCACCAAACGTTTCGGCGAGAAGCAGGCCATTATCGCCGGCATGGCGGC
CGACGCGCTGGGCTACGTCTTGCTGGCGTTCGCGACGCGAGGCTGGATGGCCTTCCCCATTATGATTCTT
CTCGCTTCCGGCGGCATCGGGATGCCCGCGTTGCAGGCCATGCTGTCCAGGCAGGTAGATGACGACCATC
AGGGACAGCTTCAAGGATCGCTCGCGGCTCTTACCAGCCAGCAAAAGGCCAGGAACCGTAAAAAGGCCGC
GTTGCTGGCGTTTTTCCATAGGCTCCGCCCCCCTGACGAGCATCACAAAAATCGACGCTCAAGTCAGAGG
TGGCGAAACCCGACAGGACTATAAAGATACCAGGCGTTTCCCCCTGGAAGCTCCCTCGTGCGCTCTCCTG
TTCCGACCCTGCCGCTTACCGGATACCTGTCCGCCTTTCTCCCTTCGGGAAGCGTGGCGCTTTCTCAATG
CTCACGCTGTAGGTATCTCAGTTCGGTGTAGGTCGTTCGCTCCAAGCTGGGCTGTGTGCACGAACCCCCC
GTTCAGCCCGACCGCTGCGCCTTATCCGGTAACTATCGTCTTGAGTCCAACCCGGTAAGACACGACTTAT
CGCCACTGGCAGCAGCCACTGGTAACAGGATTAGCAGAGCGAGGTATGTAGGCGGTGCTACAGAGTTCTT
GAAGTGGTGGCCTAACTACGGCTACACTAGAAGGACAGTATTTGGTATCTGCGCTCTGCTGAAGCCAGTT
ACCTTCGGAAAAAGAGTTGGTAGCTCTTGATCCGGCAAACAAACCACCGCTGGTAGCGGTGGTTTTTTTG
TTTGCAAGCAGCAGATTACGCGCAGAAAAAAAGGATCTCAAGAAGATCCTTTGATCTTTTCTACGGGGTC
TGACGCTCAGTGGAACGAAAACTCACGTTAAGGGATTTTGGTCATGAGATTATCAAAAAGGATCTTCACC
TAGATCCTTTTAAATTAAAAATGAAGTTTTAAATCAATCTAAAGTATATATGAGTAAACTTGGTCTGACA
GTTACCAATGCTTAATCAGTGAGGCACCTATCTCAGCGATCTGTCTATTTCGTTCATCCATAGTTGCCTG
ACTCCCCGTCGTGTAGATAACTACGATACGGGAGGGCTTACCATCTGGCCCCAGTGCTGCAATGATACCG
CGAGACCCACGCTCACCGGCTCCAGATTTATCAGCAATAAACCAGCCAGCCGGAAGGGCCGAGCGCAGAA
GTGGTCCTGCAACTTTATCCGCCTCCATCCAGTCTATTAATTGTTGCCGGGAAGCTAGAGTAAGTAGTTC
GCCAGTTAATAGTTTGCGCAACGTTGTTGCCATTGCTGCAGGCATCGTGGTGTCACGCTCGTCGTTTGGT
ATGGCTTCATTCAGCTCCGGTTCCCAACGATCAAGGCGAGTTACATGATCCCCCATGTTGTGCAAAAAAG
CGGTTAGCTCCTTCGGTCCTCCGATCGTTGTCAGAAGTAAGTTGGCCGCAGTGTTATCACTCATGGTTAT
GGCAGCACTGCATAATTCTCTTACTGTCATGCCATCCGTAAGATGCTTTTCTGTGACTGGTGAGTACTCA
ACCAAGTCATTCTGAGAATAGTGTATGCGGCGACCGAGTTGCTCTTGCCCGGCGTCAACACGGGATAATA
CCGCGCCACATAGCAGAACTTTAAAAGTGCTCATCATTGGAAAACGTTCTTCGGGGCGAAAACTCTCAAG
GATCTTACCGCTGTTGAGATCCAGTTCGATGTAACCCACTCGTGCACCCAACTGATCTTCAGCATCTTTT
ACTTTCACCAGCGTTTCTGGGTGAGCAAAAACAGGAAGGCAAAATGCCGCAAAAAAGGGAATAAGGGCGA
CACGGAAATGTTGAATACTCATACTCTTCCTTTTTCAATATTATTGAAGCATTTATCAGGGTTATTGTCT
CATGAGCGGATACATATTTGAATGTATTTAGAAAAATAAACAAATAGGGGTTCCGCGCACATTTCCCCGA
AAAGTGCCACCTGACGTCTAAGAAACCATTATTATCATGACATTAACCTATAAAAATAGGCGTATCACGA
GGCCCTTTCGT
